>Addgene plasmid #138748 | pME18s-Ix_NPYLR1b | addgene full sequence | sequence record 314562 | Addgene NGS Result
GTGTGTCAGTTAGGGTGTGGAAAGTCCCCAGGCTCCCCAGCAGGCAGAAGTATGCAAAGCATGCATCTCA
ATTAGTCAGCAACCAGGTGTGGAAAGTCCCCAGGCTCCCCAGCAGGCAGAAGTATGCAAAGCATGCATCT
CAATTAGTCAGCAACCATAGTCCCGCCCCTAACTCCGCCCATCCCGCCCCTAACTCCGCCCAGTTCCGCC
CATTCTCCGCCCCATGGCTGACTAATTTTTTTTATTTATGCAGAGGCCGAGGCCGCCTCGGCCTCTGAGC
TATTCCAGAAGTAGTGAGGAGGCTTTTTTGGAGGCCTAGGCTTTTGCAAAAAGCTCCTCGATCGAGGGGC
TCGCATCTCTCCTTCACGCGCCCGCCGCCCTACCTGAGGCCGCCATCCACGCCGGTTGAGTCGCGTTCTG
CCGCCTCCCGCCTGTGGTGCCTCCTGAACTGCGTCCGCCGTCTAGGTAAGTTTAAAGCTCAGGTCGAGAC
CGGGCCTTTGTCCGGCGCTCCCTTGGAGCCTACCTAGACTCAGCCGGCTCTCCACGCTTTGCCTGACCCT
GCTTGCTCAACTCTACGTCTTTGTTTCGTTTTCTGTTCTGCGCCGTTACAGATCCAAGCTCTGAAAAACC
AGAAAGTTAACTGGTAAGTTTAGTCTTTTTGTCTTTTATTTCAGGTCCCGGATCCGGTGGTGGTGCAAAT
CAAAGAACTGCTCCTCAGTGGATGTTGCCTTTACTTCTAGGCCTGTACGGAAGTGTTACTTCTGCTCTAA
AAGCTGCGGAATTCCGGAATTTCCTCGAGATGAACGTACTTCTGCAGTTTCCGCTGGCGTCCAGCTTGGA
GAATCTGAGCCTGGAGGCAGAAAATACGAGCAGCCAATTTCACAACGTGACAAGTTATCACGTCTCAGTA
ATCAATGATTACATAACGAGCATTCCCGCCGTGAAAGCTTTCTTCTACTGCATATACATCTTGATTTTTG
TCGTGGGCATTTGCGGTAACGTGCTCGTGTGTTATGTCGTATTCCGAAACAAGCCCATGCAGACCGTGAC
CAACTTCTTCATTACGAACTTGGGGCTCTCGGACATTCTTCTTTGCACGCTGGCCGTTCCTTTCACGCCA
CTATATCAGTTTATGCGCAAGTGGGTGTTTGGCCGAGTACTGTGCCACCTGGTCCCCTACGCGCAGGGCG
TCAGCGTCTACATCTCCTCCTTCACCCTTATGGCCATCGCCATCGACCGATTCTTCGTGATCATTTACCC
GTTCAAGCCGCGGCTCCAAATAAAAGTATGTTTCATGATCATTGTTTGCATCTGGTTGACCGGAGCCTTG
CTGACTCTGCCCTACGGCATCTTTATGCACCTTACTCCGGATCCAGATGACGGTCGACGACACTACTGCG
AAGAGAAGTGGCCAGGCGAAGAGAGTCGTCGCACCTTCAGCTTTTCGACAAGCACTCTGCAGTTTGTTGT
TCCTTTCGGTATAATCAGTTTTTGCTACATGCGCGTCTGCTGCAAGCTTCGCGACCGCGCACGTGCCAAG
CCTGGCGCCAAGTCGGTCAAGAAAGAGGAGCTTGAGCGCAAACGGACTAGACGCACCAATCGCATGCTCA
TCTCGATGGTGGTCATCTTCGGCGCCTCCTGGCTACCCCTCAACTTATACAATCTCGTCATGGACTTCTT
TATTCAAGCTGCAAGCTGGAAATACGCCAACGCGTTCTTCTTTCTCTCCCATGCCGTCGCCATGAGCTCG
ACCTGTTACAACCCTTTCTTATACACCTGGCTCAACGAGAACTTCCGCAAGGAGTTCAAGCTGGTGCTGC
CCTACTTTAGCGCTAGTGCACCCGCTCGTCGCACCAACGGCTCCAAGCCAGACCGCACCTGTTGCAACGG
GCGCGAAGAGGTCCAGGAGTCGTTCGTGCCTCTCGCCTCCCAGCCGCCATCGCAGCAGCCGGCCACCGAC
GACACTTCAGCATCTCGCACCACGCCCCCAGCTCCTGCTGTTCACTACGTATGCGAGACGGACACCGTCA
GGTTACACGTGTCCAACGACTCCAAGGAGGAGCTGTGAGCGGCCGCTAGACTAGTCTAGAGAAAAAACCT
CCCACACCTCCCCCTGAACCTGAAACATAAAATGAATGCAATTGTTGTTGTTAACTTGTTTATTGCAGCT
TATAATGGTTACAAATAAAGCAATAGCATCACAAATTTCACAAATAAAGCATTTTTTTCACTGCATTCTA
GTTGTGGTTTGTCCAAACTCATCAATGTATCTTATCATGTCTGGATCCCCGGGTACCGAGCTCGAATTAA
TTCCTCTTCCGCTTCCTCGCTCACTGACTCGCTGCGCTCGGTCGTTCGGCTGCGGCGAGCGGTATCAGCT
CACTCAAAGGCGGTAATACGGTTATCCACAGAATCAGGGGATAACGCAGGAAAGAACATGTGAGCAAAAG
GCCAGCAAAAGGCCAGGAACCGTAAAAAGGCCGCGTTGCTGGCGTTTTTCCATAGGCTCCGCCCCCCTGA
CGAGCATCACAAAAATCGACGCTCAAGTCAGAGGTGGCGAAACCCGACAGGACTATAAAGATACCAGGCG
TTTCCCCCTGGAAGCTCCCTCGTGCGCTCTCCTGTTCCGACCCTGCCGCTTACCGGATACCTGTCCGCCT
TTCTCCCTTCGGGAAGCGTGGCGCTTTCTCATAGCTCACGCTGTAGGTATCTCAGTTCGGTGTAGGTCGT
TCGCTCCAAGCTGGGCTGTGTGCACGAACCCCCCGTTCAGCCCGACCGCTGCGCCTTATCCGGTAACTAT
CGTCTTGAGTCCAACCCGGTAAGACACGACTTATCGCCACTGGCAGCAGCCACTGGTAACAGGATTAGCA
GAGCGAGGTATGTAGGCGGTGCTACAGAGTTCTTGAAGTGGTGGCCTAACTACGGCTACACTAGAAGAAC
AGTATTTGGTATCTGCGCTCTGCTGAAGCCAGTTACCTTCGGAAAAAGAGTTGGTAGCTCTTGATCCGGC
AAACAAACCACCGCTGGTAGCGGTGGTTTTTTTGTTTGCAAGCAGCAGATTACGCGCAGAAAAAAAGGAT
CTCAAGAAGATCCTTTGATCTTTTCTACGGGGTCTGACGCTCAGTGGAACGAAAACTCACGTTAAGGGAT
TTTGGTCATGAGATTATCAAAAAGGATCTTCACCTAGATCCTTTTAAATTAAAAATGAAGTTTTAAATCA
ATCTAAAGTATATATGAGTAAACTTGGTCTGACAGTTACCAATGCTTAATCAGTGAGGCACCTATCTCAG
CGATCTGTCTATTTCGTTCATCCATAGTTGCCTGACTCCCCGTCGTGTAGATAACTACGATACGGGAGGG
CTTACCATCTGGCCCCAGTGCTGCAATGATACCGCGAGACCCACGCTCACCGGCTCCAGATTTATCAGCA
ATAAACCAGCCAGCCGGAAGGGCCGAGCGCAGAAGTGGTCCTGCAACTTTATCCGCCTCCATCCAGTCTA
TTAATTGTTGCCGGGAAGCTAGAGTAAGTAGTTCGCCAGTTAATAGTTTGCGCAACGTTGTTGCCATTGC
TACAGGCATCGTGGTGTCACGCTCGTCGTTTGGTATGGCTTCATTCAGCTCCGGTTCCCAACGATCAAGG
CGAGTTACATGATCCCCCATGTTGTGCAAAAAAGCGGTTAGCTCCTTCGGTCCTCCGATCGTTGTCAGAA
GTAAGTTGGCCGCAGTGTTATCACTCATGGTTATGGCAGCACTGCATAATTCTCTTACTGTCATGCCATC
CGTAAGATGCTTTTCTGTGACTGGTGAGTACTCAACCAAGTCATTCTGAGAATAGTGTATGCGGCGACCG
AGTTGCTCTTGCCCGGCGTCAATACGGGATAATACCGCGCCACATAGCAGAACTTTAAAAGTGCTCATCA
TTGGAAAACGTTCTTCGGGGCGAAAACTCTCAAGGATCTTACCGCTGTTGAGATCCAGTTCGATGTAACC
CACTCGTGCACCCAACTGATCTTCAGCATCTTTTACTTTCACCAGCGTTTCTGGGTGAGCAAAAACAGGA
AGGCAAAATGCCGCAAAAAAGGGAATAAGGGCGACACGGAAATGTTGAATACTCATACTCTTCCTTTTTC
AATATTATTGAAGCATTTATCAGGGTTATTGTCTCATGAGCGGATACATATTTGAATGTATTTAGAAAAA
TAAACAAATAGGGGTTCCGCGCACATTTCCCCGAAAAGTGCCACCTGCAAGCTTGGCTGTGGAAT
Features (pLannotate 1.2.2; 7 found; start..end, strand, type, name):
      1..330     +  promoter       SV40 promoter: SV40 enhancer and early promoter
    346..614     +  LTR            5' LTR (truncated): truncated 5' long terminal repeat (LTR) from human T-cell leukemia virus (HTLV) type 1
    644..740     +  intron         SV40 intron: modified SV40 intron with splice donor and acceptor sites
   2153..2287    +  polyA_signal   SV40 poly(A) signal: SV40 polyadenylation signal
   2497..3085    -  rep_origin     ori: high-copy-number ColE1/pMB1/pBR322/pUC origin of replication
   3256..4116    -  CDS            AmpR: β-lactamase; bla; confers resistance to ampicillin, carbenicillin, and related antibiotics
   4117..4221    -  promoter       AmpR promoter: bla
