[The description below was written by a language model from this plasmid's Addgene catalogue record and pLannotate feature annotations shown in this document.]
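Description:
pME18s-Ix_NPYLR1b is a mammalian expression plasmid built on the pME18s backbone that carries the coding sequence for neuropeptide Y-like receptor 1b (NPYLR1b) from the tick Ixodes scapularis, an insert recorded as 1,269 bp and introduced by TOPO cloning. Expression is driven by the SRα promoter. In the feature table this appears as its component parts: the SV40 enhancer and early promoter, followed by a truncated HTLV-1 5' LTR segment, a combination that boosts transcription in a wide range of mammalian cell lines. A modified SV40 intron with splice donor and acceptor sites lies just downstream of the promoter to aid mRNA processing, and an SV40 polyadenylation signal terminates the transcript. The receptor sequence itself was not annotated, but the unannotated gap between the intron and the poly(A) signal is about the right size to hold it. No epitope tag, reporter or mammalian selection marker is recorded, which suggests transient transfection.

In bacteria the plasmid replicates from a high-copy ColE1/pUC-type origin and is selected with ampicillin through a β-lactamase gene under its native bla promoter. The catalogue lists a 7,000 bp backbone and a total size of 8,269 bp, whereas the sequenced record behind the feature table is only 4,265 nt. These figures disagree, and the record offers no explanation. The stated purpose is heterologous expression of the tick receptor in mammalian cells, and the associated publication concerns functional and genetic characterization of NPY-like receptors in Aedes aegypti, so the tick receptor may have been included for comparison.
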