Addgene plasmid #138748: pME18s-Ix_NPYLR1b
Purpose: Expresses Ixodes scapularis NPY-like receptor 1b (NPYLR1b) in a mammalian expression vector
Depositing lab: Leslie Vosshall. Depositing organization: Rockefeller University. Publication: Functional and genetic characterization of neuropeptide Y-like receptors in Aedes aegypti. Liesch J, Bellani LL, Vosshall LB. PLoS Negl Trop Dis. 2013 Oct 10;7(10):e2486. doi: 10.1371/journal.pntd.0002486. eCollection 2013. PubMed 24130914.
Backbone
  Vector backbone: pME18s
  Backbone size w/o insert (bp): 7000
  Total vector size (bp): 8269
  Vector type: Mammalian Expression
Growth in bacteria
  Bacterial resistance: Ampicillin, 100 μg/mL
  Growth temperature: 37°C
  Growth strain: DH5alpha
  Copy number: Unknown
Gene/Insert
  Gene/Insert name: Ixodes scapularis NPYLR1b
  Species: Ixodes scapularis
  Insert size (bp): 1269
  GenBank ID: KC439541 KC439541
  Entrez Gene: LOC8025400 (a.k.a. NPYLR1B)
  Promoter: SRa
  Cloning method: TOPO Cloning
  Sequencing primers: 5′ TTCTTGCAGATGTCGGATCA; 3′ TTTCTCCATGTTGCAGTGCT
Terms and licenses: Academic/Nonprofit Terms; Industry Terms: Not Available to Industry
How to cite: pME18s-Ix_NPYLR1b was a gift from Leslie Vosshall (Addgene plasmid # 138748 ; http://n2t.net/addgene:138748 ; RRID:Addgene_138748)
