>Addgene plasmid #138748 | pME18s-Ix_NPYLR1b | depositor partial sequence | sequence record 268162 | Ixodes scapularis NPYLR1b
ATGAACGTACTTCTGCAGTTTCCGCTGGCGTCCAGCTTGGAGAATCTGAGCCTGGAGGCAGAAAATACGA
GCAGCCAATTTCACAACGTGACAAGTTATCACGTCTCAGTAATCAATGATTACATAACGAGCATTCCCGC
CGTGAAAGCTTTCTTCTACTGCATATACATCTTGATTTTTGTCGTGGGCATTTGCGGTAACGTGCTCGTG
TGTTATGTCGTATTCCGAAACAAGCCCATGCAGACCGTGACCAACTTCTTCATTACGAACTTGGGGCTCT
CGGACATTCTTCTTTGCACGCTGGCCGTTCCTTTCACGCCACTATATCAGTTTATGCGCAAGTGGGTGTT
TGGCCGAGTACTGTGCCACCTGGTCCCCTACGCGCAGGGCGTCAGCGTCTACATCTCCTCCTTCACCCTT
ATGGCCATCGCCATCGACCGATTCTTCGTGATCATTTACCCGTTCAAGCCGCGGCTCCAAATAAAAGTAT
GTTTCATGATCATTGTTTGCATCTGGTTGACCGGAGCCTTGCTGACTCTGCCCTACGGCATCTTTATGCA
CCTTACTCCGGATCCAGATGACGGTCGACGACACTACTGCGAAGAGAAGTGGCCAGGCGAAGAGAGTCGT
CGCACCTTCAGCTTTTCGACAAGCACTCTGCAGTTTGTTGTTCCTTTCGGTATAATCAGTTTTTGCTACA
TGCGCGTCTGCTGCAAGCTTCGCGACCGCGCACGTGCCAAGCCTGGCGCCAAGTCGGTCAAGAAAGAGGA
GCTTGAGCGCAAACGGACTAGACGCACCAATCGCATGCTCATCTCGATGGTGGTCATCTTCGGCGCCTCC
TGGCTACCCCTCAACTTATACAATCTCGTCATGGACTTCTTTATTCAAGCTGCAAGCTGGAAATACGCCA
ACGCGTTCTTCTTTCTCTCCCATGCCGTCGCCATGAGCTCGACCTGTTACAACCCTTTCTTATACACCTG
GCTCAACGAGAACTTCCGCAAGGAGTTCAAGCTGGTGCTGCCCTACTTTAGCGCTAGTGCACCCGCTCGT
CGCACCAACGGCTCCAAGCCAGACCGCACCTGTTGCAACGGGCGCGAAGAGGTCCAGGAGTCGTTCGTGC
CTCTCGCCTCCCAGCCGCCATCGCAGCAGCCGGCCACCGACGACACTTCAGCATCTCGCACCACGCCCCC
AGCTCCTGCTGTTCACTACGTATGCGAGACGGACACCGTCAGGTTACACGTGTCCAACGACTCCAAGGAG
GAGCTGTGA
